Addgene plasmid #233856: pWN075
Purpose: MoClo-YTK; ConLS/R1 cassette; Auxin systems; pRPL18B-AmtR-NES-TIR1-U1-tADH1
Depositing lab: Jeff Hasty. Depositing organization: University of California, San Diego (UCSD). Publication: A Standardized Set of MoClo-Compatible Inducible Promoter Systems for Tunable Gene Expression in Yeast. O'Laughlin R, Tran Q, Lezia A, Ngamkanjanarat W, Emmanuele P, Hao N, Hasty J. ACS Synth Biol. 2024 Jan 19;13(1):85-102. doi: 10.1021/acssynbio.3c00184. Epub 2023 Dec 11. PubMed 38079574.
Backbone
  Vector backbone: pYTK095
  Vector type: Yeast Expression
Growth in bacteria
  Bacterial resistance: Ampicillin, 100 μg/mL
  Growth temperature: 37°C
  Growth strain: DH5alpha
  Copy number: High Copy
Gene/Insert
  Gene/Insert name: pRPL18B-AmtR-NES-TIR1-U1-tADH1
  Species: S. cerevisiae (budding yeast)
  Cloning method: Golden Gate
Terms and licenses: Academic/Nonprofit Terms; Industry Terms: Not Available to Industry
How to cite: pWN075 was a gift from Jeff Hasty (Addgene plasmid # 233856 ; http://n2t.net/addgene:233856 ; RRID:Addgene_233856)
