[The description below was written by a language model from this plasmid's Addgene catalogue record and pLannotate feature annotations shown in this document.]
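Description:
pWN075 is a MoClo Yeast Toolkit (YTK) cassette-level plasmid built by Golden Gate assembly in the pYTK095 backbone, an E. coli propagation vector carrying the β-lactamase gene (AmpR) with its native promoter for ampicillin selection and a high-copy ColE1/pUC-type origin. The feature table shows no yeast origin of replication or yeast selectable marker. This fits its role as an intermediate transcription-unit plasmid: the ConLS and ConR1 connectors named in the record define its position for later assembly with other cassettes into a multigene yeast vector.

The payload is a single yeast transcription unit described as pRPL18B-AmtR-NES-TIR1-U1-tADH1. According to that name, the S. cerevisiae RPL18B promoter, a constitutive ribosomal protein gene promoter, drives a fusion of the bacterial repressor AmtR, a nuclear export signal and the auxin-receptor F-box protein TIR1, and transcription ends at the ADH1 terminator. The record does not explain the "U1" element. Automated annotation found only the ADH1 terminator and a roughly 1.7 kb coding region matched to Arabidopsis AFB2, an auxin-receptor F-box protein of SCF ubiquitin ligase complexes. The catalogue calls this component TIR1, and the AFB2 label may simply be a closest-database hit to a related protein, although the record does not resolve the discrepancy. The promoter, AmtR and NES regions are not annotated, but the unannotated stretch upstream of the F-box coding sequence leaves room for them.

The plasmid belongs to the "auxin systems" group within a standardized set of MoClo-compatible inducible promoter systems for tunable gene expression in budding yeast. How the repressor–TIR1 fusion responds to auxin is not spelled out in the record.
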