Features (pLannotate 1.2.2; 5 found; start..end, strand, type, name):
    103..963     -  CDS            AmpR: β-lactamase; bla; confers resistance to ampicillin, carbenicillin, and related antibiotics
    964..1068    -  promoter       AmpR promoter: bla
   1171..1759    +  rep_origin     ori: high-copy-number ColE1/pMB1/pBR322/pUC origin of replication
   3509..5227    +  CDS            AFB2: AFB2_ARATH - Also known as LRF2. Experimental evidence at protein level: Swiss-Prot protein existence level 1. Component of SCF(ASK-cullin-F-box) E3 ubiquitin ligase complexes, which may mediate the ubiquitination and subsequent proteasomal degradation of target proteins. Confers sensitivity to the virulent bacterial pathogen P.syringae (By similarity). Auxin receptor that mediates Aux/IAA proteins proteasomal degradation and auxin- regulated transcription. Involved in embryogenesis regulation by auxin. From Arabidopsis thaliana (Mouse-ear cress).
   5243..5430    +  terminator     ADH1 terminator: S. cerevisiae ADH1; transcription terminator for the S. cerevisiae alcohol dehydrogenase 1 (ADH1) gene
>Addgene plasmid #233856 | pWN075 | addgene full sequence | sequence record 468521 | Addgene NGS Result
GCGGCCGCGATTATCAAAAAGGATCTTCACCTAGATCCTTTTAAATTAAAAATGAAGTTTTAAATCAATC
TAAAGTATATATGAGTAAACTTGGTCTGACAGTTACCAATGCTTAATCAGTGAGGCACCTATCTCAGCGA
TCTGTCTATTTCGTTCATCCATAGTTGCCTGACTCCCCGTCGTGTAGATAACTACGATACGGGAGGGCTT
ACCATCTGGCCCCAGTGCTGCAATGATACCGCGGGACCCACGCTCACCGGCTCCAGATTTATCAGCAATA
AACCAGCCAGCCGGAAGGGCCGAGCGCAGAAGTGGTCCTGCAACTTTATCCGCCTCCATCCAGTCTATTA
ATTGTTGCCGGGAAGCTAGAGTAAGTAGTTCGCCAGTTAATAGTTTGCGCAACGTTGTTGCCATTGCTAC
AGGCATCGTGGTGTCACGCTCGTCGTTTGGTATGGCTTCATTCAGCTCCGGTTCCCAACGATCAAGGCGA
GTTACATGATCCCCCATGTTGTGCAAAAAAGCGGTTAGCTCCTTCGGTCCTCCGATCGTTGTCAGAAGTA
AGTTGGCCGCAGTGTTATCACTCATGGTTATGGCAGCACTGCATAATTCTCTTACTGTCATGCCATCCGT
AAGATGCTTTTCTGTGACTGGTGAGTACTCAACCAAGTCATTCTGAGAATAGTGTATGCGGCGACCGAGT
TGCTCTTGCCCGGCGTCAATACGGGATAATACCGCGCCACATAGCAGAACTTTAAAAGTGCTCATCATTG
GAAAACGTTCTTCGGGGCGAAAACTCTCAAGGATCTTACCGCTGTTGAGATCCAGTTCGATGTAACCCAC
TCGTGCACCCAACTGATCTTCAGCATCTTTTACTTTCACCAGCGTTTCTGGGTGAGCAAAAACAGGAAGG
CAAAATGCCGCAAAAAAGGGAATAAGGGCGACACGGAAATGTTGAATACTCATACTCTTCCTTTTTCAAT
ATTATTGAAGCATTTATCAGGGTTATTGTCTCATGAGCGGATACATATTTGAATGTATTTAGAAAAATAA
ACAAATAGGGGTTCCGCGCACATTTCCCCGAAAAGTGCCACCTGTCATGACCAAAATCCCTTAACGTGAG
TTTTCGTTCCACTGAGCGTCAGACCCCGTAGAAAAGATCAAAGGATCTTCTTGAGATCCTTTTTTTCTGC
GCGTAATCTGCTGCTTGCAAACAAAAAAACCACCGCTACCAGCGGTGGTTTGTTTGCCGGATCAAGAGCT
ACCAACTCTTTTTCCGAAGGTAACTGGCTTCAGCAGAGCGCAGATACCAAATACTGTTCTTCTAGTGTAG
CCGTAGTTAGGCCACCACTTCAAGAACTCTGTAGCACCGCCTACATACCTCGCTCTGCTAATCCTGTTAC
CAGTGGCTGCTGCCAGTGGCGATAAGTCGTGTCTTACCGGGTTGGACTCAAGACGATAGTTACCGGATAA
GGCGCAGCGGTCGGGCTGAACGGGGGGTTCGTGCACACAGCCCAGCTTGGAGCGAACGACCTACACCGAA
CTGAGATACCTACAGCGTGAGCTATGAGAAAGCGCCACGCTTCCCGAAGGGAGAAAGGCGGACAGGTATC
CGGTAAGCGGCAGGGTCGGAACAGGAGAGCGCACGAGGGAGCTTCCAGGGGGAAACGCCTGGTATCTTTA
TAGTCCTGTCGGGTTTCGCCACCTCTGACTTGAGCGTCGATTTTTGTGATGCTCGTCAGGGGGGCGGAGC
CTATGGAAAAACGCCAGCAACGCGGCCTTTTTACGGTTCCTGGCCTTTTGCTGGCCTTTTGCTCACATGT
TCTTTCCTGCGTTATCCCCTGATTCTGTGGATAACCGTGCGGCCGCCCCTGAATTCGCATCTAGATGGTA
GAGCCACAAACAGCCGGTACAAGCAACGATCTCCAGGACCATCTGAATCATGCGCGGATGACACGAACTC
ACGACGGCGATCACAGACATTAACCCACAGTACAGACACTGCGACAACGTGGCAATTCGTCGCAATACCG
TCTCACTGAACTGGCCGATAATTGCAGACGAACGAAGAGGATGTCCAATATTTTTTTTAAGGAATAAGGA
TACTTCAAGACTAGATTCCCCCCTGCATTCCCATCAGAACCGTAAACCTTGGCGCTTTCCTTGGGAAGTA
TTCAAGAAGTGCCTTGTCCGGTTTCTGTGGCTCACAAACCAGCGCGCCCGATATGGCTTTCTTTTCACTT
ATGAATGTACCAGTACGGGACAATTAGAACGCTCCTGTAACAATCTCTTTGCAAATGTGGGGTTACATTC
TAACCATGTCACACTGCTGACGAAATTCAAAGTAAAAAAAAATGGGACCACGTCTTGAGAACGATAGATT
TTCTTTATTTTACATTGAACAGTCGTTGTCTCAGCGCGCTTTATGTTTTCATTCATACTTCATATTATAA
AATAACAAAAGAAGAATTTCATATTCACGCCCAAGAAATCAGGCTGCTTTCCAAATGCAATTGACACTTC
ATTAGCCATCACACAAAACTCTTTCTTGCTGGAGCTTCTTTTAAAAAAGACCTCAGTACACCAAACACGT
TACCCGACCTCGTTATTTTACGACAACTATGATAAAATTCTGAAGAAAAAATAAAAAAATTTTCATACTT
CTTGCTTTTATTTAAACCATTGAATGATTTCTTTTGAACAAAACTACCTGTTTCACCAAAGGAAATAGAA
AGAAAAAATCAATTAGAAGAAAACAAAAAACAAAAGATCTATGGCTGGTGCTGTGGGAAGGCCAAGGAGG
TCCGCCCCCAGGAGAGCGGGGAAAAATCCTCGTGAAGAGATACTGGACGCATCTGCTGAGCTTTTTACGC
GTCAAGGCTTTGCTACTACTTCAACTCACCAGATAGCAGATGCGGTCGGCATTAGACAGGCTTCTCTATA
TTATCATTTTCCGTCAAAAACGGAGATTTTCCTTACACTACTTAAGTCTACAGTTGAGCCTTCAACTGTC
TTGGCAGAGGATCTATCCACCCTTGACGCCGGTCCCGAGATGAGATTGTGGGCTATCGTAGCGAGTGAGG
TGCGTTTATTGCTATCTACAAAATGGAATGTAGGAAGGCTATACCAATTGCCTATCGTGGGCTCAGAGGA
GTTCGCTGAATACCATTCCCAGAGGGAGGCGCTTACAAATGTCTTTCGTGATCTTGCTACAGAAATTGTA
GGAGATGACCCCAGAGCGGAGCTGCCCTTCCACATAACTATGAGCGTGATAGAGATGCGTAGGAACGATG
GAAAGATTCCAAGTCCATTAAGTGCAGATAGTCTTCCAGAAACCGCAATCATGTTGGCTGACGCCAGCTT
GGCCGTCCTGGGAGCACCCCTACCGGCCGATAGGGTTGAAAAGACGCTTGAATTGATTAAACAGGCAGAC
GCAAAGGCAAGCGGAAGCGGACTGCCTCCGTTAGAAAGACTAACGCTGGGTTCTTCTGGAGGAGGATCTA
CGCGTACATATTTCCCGGAAAAGGTAGTAAAGCATATATTGTCTTTTTTACCCGCTCAAAGGGATCGTAA
TACGGTTTCACTGGTATGCAAAGTTTGGTATGAGATTGAGCGTCTTTCTAGGAGGGGAGTGTTTGTGGGC
AATTGTTATGCGGTCCGTGCCGGCCGTGTGGCAGCAAGGTTTCCAAATGTAAGGGCCCTGACGGTGAAAG
GAAAACCGCATTTTGCTGACTTTAACCTGGTCCCACCGGATTGGGGGGGTTACGCGGGTCCTTGGATAGA
AGCCGCTGCTCGTGGATGCCACGGGCTAGAAGAACTAAGGATGAAAAGGATGGTAGTATCCGATGAATCA
TTGGAGCTACTAGCTAGAAGCTTCCCGCGTTTCAGGGCGTTGGTCCTTATTTCTTGTGAGGGCTTCTCAA
CAGATGGATTAGCTGCCGTGGCTAGCCATTGCAAACTTCTGAGAGAGCTTGACTTACAAGAGAACGAAGT
AGAAGACCGTGGCCCTCGTTGGCTTTCTTGCTTTCCAGACAGCTGCACTAGCCTGGTATCTTTGAACTTT
GCGTGCATTAAGGGTGAAGTCAACGCCGGGAGCCTTGAACGTTTGGTATCAAGATCTCCGAATCTGAGAA
GCCTGCGTTTAAACCGTTCTGTCTCAGTAGATACGCTGGCTAAAATATTACTTAGAACACCAAACTTGGA
GGATCTGGGAACCGGCAACTTGACAGACGACTTTCAGACAGAAAGCTACTTCAAGCTAACTTCTGCGTTG
GAAAAATGTAAGATGTTGAGGAGCCTGAGTGGTTTTTGGGACGCCAGTCCTGTATGCCTGTCATTCATTT
ATCCTCTGTGTGCGCAGCTAACGGGACTAAACCTGTCATACGCTCCGACTCTAGACGCCTCTGATCTGAC
TAAAATGATCTCTCGTTGTGTGAAGCTTCAACGTCTATGGGTACTTGATTGTATCAGTGACAAAGGGTTA
CAAGTCGTAGCCTCCAGTTGTAAAGACTTACAGGAACTTAGGGTCTTTCCTAGTGACTTTTATGTAGCCG
GATACAGCGCAGTTACTGAGGAAGGTTTAGTGGCGGTGAGCCTAGGATGCCCCAAATTGAATAGTCTACT
GTACTTCTGCCATCAAATGACCAATGCAGCCTTAGTTACCGTCGCTAAGAATTGTCCTAACTTCACCCGT
TTTCGTTTATGCATATTGGAGCCTGGCAAACCAGACGTTGTCACTTCACAGCCCCTTGACGAAGGCTTTG
GGGCCATAGTTCGTGAATGTAAGGGGTTGCAAAGGCTAAGTATTTCAGGGCTTTTAACCGATAAAGTGTT
CATGTATATCGGAAAATATGCTAAGCAGCTTGAAATGCTGAGCATCGCTTTTGCAGGTGACAGCGATAAA
GGCATGATGCACGTAATGAATGGGTGTAAGAACCTGAGGAAACTGGAGATCCGTGACAGCCCGTTTGGGG
ATGCTGCGTTGTTAGGGAATTTTGCTAGGTACGAAACGATGAGGTCCCTGTGGATGAGCAGTTGTAATGT
CACCCTAAAGGGATGCCAAGTTCTAGCTAGCAAAATGCCGATGCTTAATGTTGAAGTAATAAACGAAAGA
GATGGTTCAAACGAAATGGAAGAAAATCACGGAGATCTTCCGAAGGTAGAGAAATTATACGTGTACCGTA
CCACTGCGGGCGCGAGGGACGACGCGCCTAATTTTGTTAAAATACTAGGATCCTAACTCGAGGCGAATTT
CTTATGATTTATGATTTTTATTATTAAATAAGTTATAAAAAAAATAAGTGTATACAAATTTTAAAGTGAC
TCTTAGGTTTTAAAACGAAAATTCTTATTCTTGAGTAACTCTTTCCTGTAGGTCAGGTTGCTTTCTCAGG
TATAGCATGAGGTCGCTCTTATTGACCACACCTCTACCGGCATGCCGAGCAAATGCCTGCAAATCGCTCC
CCATTTCGCTGCCAATGAGACGACGGGGTCATCACGGCTCATCATGCGCCAAACAAATGTGTGCAATACA
CGCTCGGATGACTGCATGATGACCGCACTGACTGGGGACAGCAGATCCACCTAAGCCTGTGAGAGAAGCA
GACACCCGACAGATCAAGGCAGTTAACTAGTGCACTGCAGTACA
